Addgene plasmid #72025: Sema3g.a(L)-AP-His
Purpose: Expresses the Sema3G, isoform a protein (truncated at cleavage site P3; ie, long), C-terminally fused to alkaline phosphatase + 6X histidine tag.
Depositing lab: Woj Wojtowicz. Depositing organization: University of California, Berkeley. Publication: An extracellular biochemical screen reveals that FLRTs and Unc5s mediate neuronal subtype recognition in the retina. Visser JJ, Cheng Y, Perry SC, Chastain AB, Parsa B, Masri SS, Ray TA, Kay JN, Wojtowicz WM. Elife. 2015 Dec 3;4. pii: e08149. doi: 10.7554/eLife.08149. PubMed 26633812.
Backbone
  Vector backbone: pCMVi-SV40ori
  Vector type: Mammalian Expression
Growth in bacteria
  Bacterial resistance: Ampicillin, 100 μg/mL
  Growth temperature: 37°C
  Growth strain: DH5alpha
  Copy number: High Copy
Gene/Insert
  Gene/Insert name: Sema3g.a (alt names: Semaphorin 3G, isoform a; NCBI gene ID 218877; Reference sequence NM_001025379.1)
  Species: M. musculus (mouse)
  Insert size (bp): 2277
  Entrez Gene: Sema3g (a.k.a. AK129018)
  Promoter: CMV
  Tag / fusion protein: AP-His (C terminal on backbone)
  Cloning method: Restriction Enzyme; 5′ cloning site NotI (not destroyed); 3′ cloning site AscI (not destroyed)
  Sequencing primers: 5′ GTCAGAGGTAACTCCCGTTGC; 3′ GAGGTTCTTGGCGGCTGTC
Terms and licenses: Academic/Nonprofit Terms; Industry Terms: Not Available to Industry
Depositor comments: We identified a previously-unreported isoform and named it "z". As such, we designated this previously-reported isoform as isoform "a".
How to cite: Sema3g.a(L)-AP-His was a gift from Woj Wojtowicz (Addgene plasmid # 72025 ; http://n2t.net/addgene:72025 ; RRID:Addgene_72025)
