[The description below was written by a language model from this plasmid's Addgene catalogue record and pLannotate feature annotations shown in this document.]
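Description:
Sema3g.a(L)-AP-His is a mammalian expression plasmid built on the pCMVi-SV40ori backbone for producing a secreted, tagged form of mouse semaphorin 3G. It is maintained in E. coli as a high-copy plasmid through a ColE1/pUC-type origin and selected with ampicillin via the β-lactamase gene. The annotated sequence also carries an f1 phage origin and small remnants of rop, bom and lacZα left over from earlier vector construction. An SV40 enhancer/early promoter region, which includes the SV40 origin named in the backbone, would allow episomal amplification in cells that express large T antigen.

The expression cassette is driven by the human CMV immediate-early enhancer and promoter followed by CMV intron A, an arrangement commonly used to boost transcript levels. Downstream, a 2,277 bp Sema3g isoform a coding region is cloned between retained NotI and AscI sites. The automated annotation labels this region by similarity to the human SEMA3G protein, but the catalogue entry specifies the mouse gene. The insert is truncated at the P3 proteolytic cleavage site, giving the "long" version of the processed protein. It is fused at its C terminus to human placental alkaline phosphatase and a 6X histidine tag supplied by the backbone, and the transcript ends at an SV40 polyadenylation signal. The histidine tag is not separately annotated in the feature table. The depositor calls this previously reported isoform "a" to distinguish it from a newly identified isoform named "z".

The AP moiety provides an enzymatic readout for detecting binding, while the His tag permits capture or purification. This fits the associated work, an extracellular biochemical screen for interactions among neuronal recognition proteins in the retina.
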