Features (pLannotate 1.2.2; 14 found; start..end, strand, type, name):
     25..408     +  enhancer       CMV enhancer: human cytomegalovirus immediate early enhancer
    410..609     +  promoter       CMV promoter: human cytomegalovirus (CMV) immediate early promoter
    748..1573    +  intron         CMV intron A: human cytomegalovirus intron A (Chapman et al., 1991)
   1610..3886    +  CDS            SEMA3G: SEM3G_HUMAN - Experimental evidence at protein level: Swiss-Prot protein existence level 1. Has chemorepulsive activities for sympathetic axons. Ligand of NRP2 (By similarity). From Homo sapiens (Human).
   3908..5359    +  CDS            SEAP: secreted alkaline phosphatase from human placenta The natural enzyme has a C-terminal transmembrane sequence that is replaced by a GPI anchor.
   5418..5539    +  polyA_signal   SV40 poly(A) signal: SV40 polyadenylation signal
   5748..6336    -  rep_origin     ori: high-copy-number ColE1/pMB1/pBR322/pUC origin of replication
   6507..7367    -  CDS            AmpR: β-lactamase; bla; confers resistance to ampicillin, carbenicillin, and related antibiotics
   7368..7472    -  promoter       AmpR promoter: bla
   7567..7602    +  CDS            rop (fragment): Rop protein, which maintains plasmids at low copy number; rop
   7625..7955    +  promoter       SV40 promoter: SV40 enhancer and early promoter
   8078..8177    +  misc_feature   bom (fragment): basis of mobility region from pBR322
   8205..8633    -  rep_origin     f1 ori (sequence partly withheld): f1 bacteriophage origin of replication; arrow indicates direction of (+) strand synthesis
   8637..8794    -  CDS            lacZα (fragment): LacZα fragment of β-galactosidase; lacZ fragment
>Addgene plasmid #72025 | Sema3g.a(L)-AP-His | depositor full sequence | sequence record 138369 | Full sequence
GTCGAGGTCTCGACGGTATCGATTGACATTGATTATTGACTAGCTAGTTATTAATAGTAATCAATTACGG
GGTCATTAGTTCATAGCCCATATATGGAGTTCCGCGTTACATAACTTACGGTAAATGGCCCGCCTGGCTG
ACCGCCCAACGACCCCCGCCCATTGACGTCAATAATGACGTATGTTCCCATAGTAACGCCAATAGGGACT
TTCCATTGACGTCAATGGGTGGAGTATTTACGGTAAACTGCCCACTTGGCAGTACATCAAGTGTATCATA
TGCCAAGTCCGCCCCCTATTGACGTCAATGACGGTAAATGGCCCGCCTGGCATTATGCCCAGTACATGAC
CTTACGGGACTTTCCTACTTGGCAGTACATCTACGTATTAGTCATCGCTATTACCATGGTGATGCGGTTT
TGGCAGTACACCAATGGGCGTGGATAGCGGTTTGACTCACGGGGATTTCCAAGTCTCCACCCCATTGACG
TCAATGGGAGTTTGTTTTGGCACCAAAATCAACGGGACTTTCCAAAATGTCGTAATAACCCCGCCCCGTT
GACGCAAATGGGCGGTAGGCGTGTACGGTGGGAGGTCTATATAAGCAGAGCTCGTTTAGTGAACCGTCAG
ATCGCCTGGAGACGCCATCCACGCTGTTTTGACCTCCATAGAAGACACCGGGACCGATCCAGCCTCCGCG
GCCGGGAACGGTGCATTGGAACGCGGATTCCCCGTGCCAAGAGTGACGTAAGTACCGCCTATAGACTCTA
TAGGCACACCCCTTTGGCTCTTATGCATGCTATACTGTTTTTGGCTTGGGGCCTATACACCCCCGCTTCC
ATATGCTATAGGTGATGGTATAGCTTAGCCTATAGGTGTGGGTTATTGACCATTATTGACCACTCCCCTA
TTGGTGACGATACTTTCCATTACTAATCCATAACATGGCTCTTTGCCACAACTATCTCTATTGGCTATAT
GCCAATACTCTGTCCTTCAGAGACTGACACGGACTCTGTATTTTTACAGGATGGGGTCCCATTTATTATT
TACAAATTCACATATACAACAACGCCGTCCCCCGTGCCCGCAGTTTTTATTAAACATAGCGTGGGATCTC
CACGCGAATCTCGGGTACGTGTTCCGGACATGGGCTCTTCTCCGGTAGCGGCGGAGCTTCCACATCCGAG
CCCTGGTCCCATGCCTCCAGCGGCTCATGGTCGCTCGGCAGCTCCTTGCTCCTAACAGTGGAGGCCAGAC
TTAGGCACAGCACAATGCCCACCACCACCAGTGTGCCGCACAAGGCCGTGGCGGTAGGGTATGTGTCTGA
AAATGAGCTCGGAGATTGGGCTCGCACCGCTGACGCAGATGGAAGACTTAAGGCAGCGGCAGAAGAAGAT
GCAGGCAGCTGAGTTGTTGTATTCTGATAAGAGTCAGAGGTAACTCCCGTTGCGGTGCTGTTAACGGTGG
AGGGCAGTGTAGTCTGAGCAGTACTCGTTGCTGCCGCGCGCGCCACCAGACATAATAGCTGACAGACTAA
CAGACTGTTCCTTTCCATGGGTCTTTTCTGCAGAAGCTTGAATTCTCGAGGATCCGCGGCCGCGCCACCA
TGGACCCATCTGCGTGGGCCATCTGCTGCCTCCTGGGGAGCCTTCTGTTCCATGTGGGCATCCCCAGCCC
TGGTCCCAGCCCCAGTGTGCCTCGTCTGCGGCTCTCCTACAGAGATCTCCTGTCTACCAACCGCTCTGCC
ATCTTTCTGGGCCCACGGGGTTCCCTAGACCTCCAAGTCATGTACCTGGATGAGTATCGAGATCGCCTCT
TTCTGGGAAGCCGAGATGCCCTTTACTCTCTGAGACTGGATCAGGCATGGCCAGACCCCCGGGAGGTCTT
GTGGCTGCCACAGCCAGGACAGAAGGTGGAATGTGTCCGCAAGGGAAAAGACCCTTTGACGGAGTGTGCC
AACTTCGTGCGGGTCTTACAACCCCATAACCGGACCCATCTGCTGGCCTGTGGCACAGGAGCCTTCCAAC
CCATCTGCACCTTCATCACAGTGGGGCATCGAGGGGAGCATGTGCTCCGCTTGGATGCTAGCAGCGTCGA
GAATGGAAGGGGGCGTTGCCCACATGAGCCCAGCCGACCCTTCGCCAGCACCTTTGTAGGTGGGGAGCTA
TACACAGGTCTCACTGCCGATTTCCTGGGACGTGAGGCCATGATTTTCCGGAGTGGGGGTCCCCGACCAG
CCCTGCGTTCTGACTCTGACCAGAGCCTCCTACATGAACCCCGGTTTGTGATGGCTGCTCGGATCCCAGA
TAACTCTGACCGGGACGACGACAAGGTGTACTTCTTCTTCTCCGAGACTGTCCCGTCACCAGATGGTGGC
CCAGGTCATGTCACCATCAGCCGAGTGGGCCGCGTCTGTGTGAATGATGCTGGTGGCCAGCGGGTGCTGG
TGAACAAATGGAGCACTTTCCTCAAGGCCCGGCTGGTGTGCTCTGTGCCTGGCCCGGGTGGGGCTGAGAC
TCACTTTGACCAGCTAGAGGATGTGTTCCTGCTGTGGCCCAAGGCCGGGAAGAGCCTCGAGGTGTATGCG
CTGTTCAGCACTGTCAGTGCTGTGTTCCAGGGCTTTGCTGTCTGTGTGTACCACATGGTAGACATCTGGG
AGGTCTTCAATGGGCCCTTTGCCCACCGAGATGGCCCTCAGCATCAGTGGGGACCCTATGGGGGCAAGGT
GCCCTTCCCTCGCCCCGGTGTGTGTCCTAGCAAGATGACCGCACAGCCAGGCCGACCCTTTGGCAGCACC
AAGGACTACCCAGACGAGGTGTTGCAGTTTGTCCGAGACCACCCACTCATGTTCCAGCCTGTGAGGCCTC
GGCGTGGCCGCCCTGTCCTGGTCAAAACTCACTTGGCTCAGCGACTGCGCCAGATTGTGGTGGATCGAGT
GGAGGCTGAGGATGGGACCTATGATGTCATCTTCCTAGGGACTGATTCGGGTTCTGTGCTCAAAGTCATT
GCCCTCCAGGGTGGTGGCTTGACTGAACCTGAAGAGGTGGTTTTGGAGGAGCTCCAGGTGTTTAAGGTGC
CAACGCCCATCACTGAGATGGAGATCTCTGTCAAAAGGCAAACGCTGTATGTGGGCTCTCCACTGGGTGT
GGCCCGGCTGCAGCTGCACCAGTGTGAGACTTACGGCAGTGCCTGTGCTGAGTGCTGCCTGGCCCGGGAC
CCATACTGTGCTTGGGATGGCACTGCCTGTGCCCGCTACCGCCCCAGCTCTGGCAAGCGCAGGTTCCGTC
GGCAGGACATACGCCATGGCAACCCTGCTGTGCAGTGTCTGGGCCAGGGCCAGAGCCAAAACAAAGCAGC
TTCGGGGCTCATGACCAGAGTCTTTGGCACAGAGCACAACAGCACCTTCCTTGAGTGCCTGCCCAAGTCT
CCTCAGGCTGCAGTGCGCTGGTTCTTACAAAGGCCAGGGGATAAGGGGACTGACCAGGTGAAGACAGATG
AGAGAGTTGTGCAGACGGCCCAAGGGCTGCTGTTCCGAAGGCTCAGCCGCCATGACGCAGGAAACTACAC
TTGCACCACTCTGGAACATGGCTTCTCCCAGACCGTGGTCCGTTTTGCCCTGGAGGTGATTGCAGCTGTG
CAACTGGACAGCCTGTTCCTTCGGGAGTCAAGGCTAGAGGAGCCCTCAGCCTGGGGAAGCCTGGCCTCTG
CCTCCCCCAAGACTTGGTATAAGGACATCCTTCAGCTCACGGGCTTCGCCAACCTGCCCCGTGTGGATGA
GTACTGTGAACGTGTATGGTGCAGGGGTGTCGGGGAGCGCTCAGGCTCCTTCCGCGGAAAGGGAAAGCAA
GCGAAGGGCAAGAGCTGGGCAGGGCTGGAACTGGGCGGCGCGCCTGGATCTTCCGGAATCATCCCAGTTG
AGGAGGAGAACCCGGACTTCTGGAACCGCGAGGCAGCCGAGGCCCTGGGTGCCGCCAAGAAGCTGCAGCC
TGCACAGACAGCCGCCAAGAACCTCATCATCTTCCTGGGCGATGGGATGGGGGTGTCTACGGTGACAGCT
GCCAGGATCCTAAAAGGGCAGAAGAAGGACAAACTGGGGCCTGAGATACCCCTGGCCATGGACCGCTTCC
CATATGTGGCTCTGTCCAAGACATACAATGTAGACAAACATGTGCCAGACAGTGGAGCCACAGCCACGGC
CTACCTGTGCGGGGTCAAGGGCAACTTCCAGACCATTGGCTTGAGTGCAGCCGCCCGCTTTAACCAGTGC
AACACGACACGCGGCAACGAGGTCATCTCCGTGATGAATCGGGCCAAGAAAGCAGGGAAGTCAGTGGGAG
TGGTAACCACCACACGAGTGCAGCACGCCTCGCCAGCCGGCACCTACGCCCACACGGTGAACCGCAACTG
GTACTCGGACGCCGACGTGCCTGCCTCGGCCCGCCAGGAGGGGTGCCAGGACATCGCTACGCAGCTCATC
TCCAACATGGACATTGACGTGATCCTAGGTGGGGGCCGAAAGTACATGTTTCGCATGGGAACCCCAGACC
CTGAGTACCCAGATGACTACAGCCAAGGTGGGACCAGGCTGGACGGGAAGAATCTGGTGCAGGAATGGCT
GGCGAAGCGCCAGGGTGCCCGGTATGTGTGGAACCGCACTGAGCTCATGCAGGCTTCCCTGGACCCGTCT
GTGACCCATCTCATGGGTCTCTTTGAGCCTGGAGACATGAAATACGAGATCCACCGAGACTCCACACTGG
ACCCCTCCCTGATGGAGATGACAGAGGCTGCCCTGCGCCTGCTGAGCAGGAACCCCCGCGGCTTCTTCCT
CTTCGTGGAGGGTGGTCGCATCGACCATGGTCATCATGAAAGCAGGGCTTACCGGGCACTGACTGAGACG
ATCATGTTCGACGACGCCATTGAGAGGGCGGGCCAGCTCACCAGCGAGGAGGACACGCTGAGCCTCGTCA
CTGCCGACCACTCCCACGTCTTCTCCTTCGGAGGCTACCCCCTGCGAGGGAGCTCCATCTTCGGGCTGGC
CCCTGGCAAGGCCCGGGACAGGAAGGCCTACACGGTCCTCCTATACGGAAACGGTCCAGGCTATGTGCTC
AAGGACGGCGCCCGGCCGGATGTTACCGAGAGCGAGAGCGGGAGCCCCGAGTATCGGCAGCAGTCAGCAG
TGCCCCTGGACGAAGAGACCCACGCAGGCGAGGACGTGGCGGTGTTCGCGCGCGGCCCGCAGGCGCACCT
GGTTCACGGCGTGCAGGAGCAGACCTTCATAGCGCACGTCATGGCCTTCGCCGCCTGCCTGGAGCCCTAC
ACCGCCTGCGACCTGGCGCCCCCCGCCGGCACCACCGACGCCGCGCACCCGGGTCATCATCACCATCACC
ATTAATCTAGAGATCTTATTAAAGCAGAACTTGTTTATTGCAGCTTATAATGGTTACAAATAAAGCAATA
GCATCACAAATTTCACAAATAAAGCATTTTTTTCACTGCATTCTAGTTGTGGTTTGTCCAAACTCATCAA
TGTATCTTATCATGTCTGGTCGACTCTAGCTAGACTCTTCCGCTTCCTCGCTCACTGACTCGCTGCGCTC
GGTCGTTCGGCTGCGGCGAGCGGTATCAGCTCACTCAAAGGCGGTAATACGGTTATCCACAGAATCAGGG
GATAACGCAGGAAAGAACATGTGAGCAAAAGGCCAGCAAAAGGCCAGGAACCGTAAAAAGGCCGCGTTGC
TGGCGTTTTTCCATAGGCTCCGCCCCCCTGACGAGCATCACAAAAATCGACGCTCAAGTCAGAGGTGGCG
AAACCCGACAGGACTATAAAGATACCAGGCGTTTCCCCCTGGAAGCTCCCTCGTGCGCTCTCCTGTTCCG
ACCCTGCCGCTTACCGGATACCTGTCCGCCTTTCTCCCTTCGGGAAGCGTGGCGCTTTCTCATAGCTCAC
GCTGTAGGTATCTCAGTTCGGTGTAGGTCGTTCGCTCCAAGCTGGGCTGTGTGCACGAACCCCCCGTTCA
GCCCGACCGCTGCGCCTTATCCGGTAACTATCGTCTTGAGTCCAACCCGGTAAGACACGACTTATCGCCA
CTGGCAGCAGCCACTGGTAACAGGATTAGCAGAGCGAGGTATGTAGGCGGTGCTACAGAGTTCTTGAAGT
GGTGGCCTAACTACGGCTACACTAGAAGAACAGTATTTGGTATCTGCGCTCTGCTGAAGCCAGTTACCTT
CGGAAAAAGAGTTGGTAGCTCTTGATCCGGCAAACAAACCACCGCTGGTAGCGGTGGTTTTTTTGTTTGC
AAGCAGCAGATTACGCGCAGAAAAAAAGGATCTCAAGAAGATCCTTTGATCTTTTCTACGGGGTCTGACG
CTCAGTGGAACGAAAACTCACGTTAAGGGATTTTGGTCATGAGATTATCAAAAAGGATCTTCACCTAGAT
CCTTTTAAATTAAAAATGAAGTTTTAAATCAATCTAAAGTATATATGAGTAAACTTGGTCTGACAGTTAC
CAATGCTTAATCAGTGAGGCACCTATCTCAGCGATCTGTCTATTTCGTTCATCCATAGTTGCCTGACTCC
CCGTCGTGTAGATAACTACGATACGGGAGGGCTTACCATCTGGCCCCAGTGCTGCAATGATACCGCGAGA
CCCACGCTCACCGGCTCCAGATTTATCAGCAATAAACCAGCCAGCCGGAAGGGCCGAGCGCAGAAGTGGT
CCTGCAACTTTATCCGCCTCCATCCAGTCTATTAATTGTTGCCGGGAAGCTAGAGTAAGTAGTTCGCCAG
TTAATAGTTTGCGCAACGTTGTTGCCATTGCTACAGGCATCGTGGTGTCACGCTCGTCGTTTGGTATGGC
TTCATTCAGCTCCGGTTCCCAACGATCAAGGCGAGTTACATGATCCCCCATGTTGTGCAAAAAAGCGGTT
AGCTCCTTCGGTCCTCCGATCGTTGTCAGAAGTAAGTTGGCCGCAGTGTTATCACTCATGGTTATGGCAG
CACTGCATAATTCTCTTACTGTCATGCCATCCGTAAGATGCTTTTCTGTGACTGGTGAGTACTCAACCAA
GTCATTCTGAGAATAGTGTATGCGGCGACCGAGTTGCTCTTGCCCGGCGTCAATACGGGATAATACCGCG
CCACATAGCAGAACTTTAAAAGTGCTCATCATTGGAAAACGTTCTTCGGGGCGAAAACTCTCAAGGATCT
TACCGCTGTTGAGATCCAGTTCGATGTAACCCACTCGTGCACCCAACTGATCTTCAGCATCTTTTACTTT
CACCAGCGTTTCTGGGTGAGCAAAAACAGGAAGGCAAAATGCCGCAAAAAAGGGAATAAGGGCGACACGG
AAATGTTGAATACTCATACTCTTCCTTTTTCAATATTATTGAAGCATTTATCAGGGTTATTGTCTCATGA
GCGGATACATATTTGAATGTATTTAGAAAAATAAACAAATAGGGGTTCCGCGCACATTTCCCCGAAAAGT
GCCACCTGACGTCTAAGAAACCATTATTATCATGACATTAACCTATAAAAATAGGCGTATCACGAGGCCC
TTTCGTCTCGCGCGTTTCGGTGATGACGGTGAAAACCTCTGACACATGCAGCTCCCGGAGGAATGTGTGT
CAGTTAGGGTGTGGAAAGTCCCCAGGCTCCCCAGGCAGGCAGAAGTATGCAAAGCATGCATCTCAATTAG
TCAGCAACCAGGTGTGGAAAGTCCCCAGGCTCCCCAGCAGGCAGAAGTATGCAAAGCATGCATCTCAATT
AGTCAGCAACCATAGTCCCGCCCCTAACTCCGCCCATCCCGCCCCTAACTCCGCCCAGTTCCGCCCATTC
TCCGCCCCATGGCTGACTAATTTTTTTTATTTATGCAGAGGCCGAGGCCGCCTCTGCCTCTGAGCTATTC
CAGAAGTAGTGAGGAGGCTTTTTTGGAGGCCTAGGCTTTTGCAAAAAGCTCCCGGGAGCTTGTATATCCA
TTTTCGTCCCGGAGACGGTCACAGCTTGTCTGTAAGCGGATGCCGGGAGCAGACAAGCCCGTCAGGGCGC
GTCAGCGGGTGTTGGCGGGTGTCGGGGCTGGCTTAACTATGCGGCATCAGAGCAGATTGTACTGAGAGTG
CACCATATGCGGTGTGAAATACCGCACAGATGCGTAAGGAGAAAATACCGCATCAGGAAATTGTAAGCGT
TAATATTTTGTTAAAATTCGCGTTAAATTTTTGTTAAATCAGCTCATTTTTTAACCAATAGGCCGAAATC
GGCAAAATCCCTTATAAATCAAAAGAATAGACCGAGATAGGGT
[37 nt withheld, positions 8304-8340]
AAAGAACGTGGACTCCAACGTCAAAGG
[49 nt withheld, positions 8368-8416]
T
[91 nt withheld, positions 8418-8508]
G
[124 nt withheld, positions 8510-8633]
CCATTCGCCATTCAGGCTGCGCAACTGTTGGGAAGGGCGATCGGTGCGGGCCTCTTCGCTATTACGCCAG
CTGGCGAAAGGGGGATGTGCTGCAAGGCGATTAAGTTGGGTAACGCCAGGGTTTTCCCAGTCACGACGTT
GTAAAACGACGGCCAGTGAATT
