>Addgene plasmid #72025 | Sema3g.a(L)-AP-His | addgene partial sequence | sequence record 138367 | pMRB101-F 5'-aagatgcaggcagctgagtt-3'
ACGGTGGAGGGCAGTGTAGTCTGAGCAGTACTCGTTGCTGCCGCGCGCGCCACCAGACATAATAGCTGAC
AGACTAACAGACTGTTCCTTTCCATGGGTCTTTTCTGCAGAAGCTTGAATTCTCGAGGATCCGCGGCCGC
GCCACCATGGACCCATCTGCGTGGGCCATCTGCTGCCTCCTGGGGAGCCTTCTGTTCCATGTGGGCATCC
CCAGCCCTGGTCCCAGCCCCAGTGTGCCTCGTCTGCGGCTCTCCTACAGAGATCTCCTGTCTACCAACCG
CTCTGCCATCTTTCTGGGCCCACGGGGTTCCCTAGACCTCCAAGTCATGTACCTGGATGAGTATCGAGAT
CGCCTCTTTCTGGGAAGCCGAGATGCCCTTTACTCTCTGAGACTGGATCAGGCATGGCCAGACCCCCGGG
AGGTCTTGTGGCTGCCACAGCCAGGACAGAAGGTGGAATGTGTCCGCAAGGGAAAAGACCCTTTGACGGA
GTGTGCCAACTTCGTGCGGGTCTTACAACCCCATAACCGGACCCATCTGCTGGCCTGTGGCACAGGAGCC
TTCCAACCCATCTGCACCTTCATCACAGTGGGGCATCGAGGGGAGCATGTGCTCCGCTTGGATGCTAGCA
GCGTCGAGAATGGAAGGGGGCGTTGCCCACATGAGCCCAGCCGACCCTTCGCCAGCACCTTTGTAGGTGG
GGAGCTATACACAGGTCTCACTGCCGATTTCCTGGGACGTGAGGCCATGATTTTCCGGAGTGGGGGTCCC
CGACCAGCCCTGCGTTCTGACTCTGACCAGAGCCTCCTACATGAACCCCGGTTTGTGATGGCTGCTCGGA
TCC
