>Addgene plasmid #72025 | Sema3g.a(L)-AP-His | addgene partial sequence | sequence record 138368 | SV40pA-R 5'-GAAATTTGTGATGCTATTGC-3'
ATAAGATCTCTAGATTAATGGTGATGGTGATGATGACCCGGGTGCGCGGCGTCGGTGGTGCCGGCGGGGG
GCGCCAGGTCGCAGGCGGTGTAGGGCTCCAGGCAGGCGGCGAAGGCCATGACGTGCGCTATGAAGGTCTG
CTCCTGCACGCCGTGAACCAGGTGCGCCTGCGGGCCGCGCGCGAACACCGCCACGTCCTCGCCTGCGTGG
GTCTCTTCGTCCAGGGGCACTGCTGACTGCTGCCGATACTCGGGGCTCCCGCTCTCGCTCTCGGTAACAT
CCGGCCGGGCGCCGTCCTTGAGCACATAGCCTGGACCGTTTCCGTATAGGAGGACCGTGTAGGCCTTCCT
GTCCCGGGCCTTGCCAGGGGCCAGCCCGAAGATGGAGCTCCCTCGCAGGGGGTAGCCTCCGAAGGAGAAG
ACGTGGGAGTGGTCGGCAGTGACGAGGCTCAGCGTGTCCTCCTCGCTGGTGAGCTGGCCCGCCCTCTCAA
TGGCGTCGTCGAACATGATCGTCTCAGTCAGTGCCCGGTAAGCCCTGCTTTCATGATGACCATGGTCGAT
GCGACCACCCTCCACGAAGAGGAAGAAGCCGCGGGGGTTCCTGCTCAGCAGGCGCAGGGCAGCCTCTGTC
ATCTCCATCAGGGAGGGGTCCAGTGTGGAGTCTCGGTGGATCTCGTATTTCATGTCTCCAGGCTCAAAGA
GACCCATGAGATGGGTCACAGACGGGTCCAGGGAAGCCTGCATGAGCTCAGTGCGGTTCCACACATACCG
GGCACCCTGGCGCTTCGCCAGCCATTCCTGCACCAGATTCTTCCCGTCCAGCCTGGTCCCACCTTGGCTG
TAGTCATCTGG
